Addgene plasmid #113880: p3E_he1a:ECFP
Purpose: p3E entry vector for Three Multisite Gateway
Depositing lab: Marnie Halpern. Depositing organization: Carnegie Institution for Science.
Backbone
  Vector backbone: pDONR P2R-P3
  Backbone manufacturer: Invitrogen
  Backbone size w/o insert (bp): 2640
  Total vector size (bp): 4439
  Vector type: Zebrafish Danio expression
Growth in bacteria
  Bacterial resistance: Kanamycin, 50 μg/mL
  Growth temperature: 37°C
  Growth strain: DH5alpha
  Growth instructions: 10 ug/ml kanamycin final concentration of LB media
  Copy number: High Copy
Gene/Insert
  Gene/Insert name: he1a (alt name: hatching gland promoter mCerulean)
  Species: D. rerio (zebrafish)
  Insert size (bp): 1799
  Entrez Gene: he1.1 (a.k.a. cb284, he1, he1a, wu:cegs2099, zgc:111847)
  Tag / fusion protein: ECFP (C terminal on insert)
  Cloning method: Gateway Cloning
  Sequencing primers: 5′ M13F; 3′ M13R
Terms and licenses: Academic/Nonprofit Terms; Industry Terms: Not Available to Industry
Depositor comments: Cloned from the construct provided by Jeff Mumm's Lab, Tol2 5xUAS-mCFP-p2A-NTRmut;HE:mCerulean Reference for the he1a promoter was first described in: Xie et al., "Silencer-delimited transgenesis: NRSE/RE1 sequences promote neural-specific transgene expression in a NRSF/REST-dependent manner​." BMC Biology 2012 10:93 https://doi.org/10.1186/1741-7007-10-93
How to cite: p3E_he1a:ECFP was a gift from Marnie Halpern (Addgene plasmid # 113880 ; http://n2t.net/addgene:113880 ; RRID:Addgene_113880)
