[The description below was written by a language model from this plasmid's Addgene catalogue record and pLannotate feature annotations shown in this document.]
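Description:
p3E_he1a:ECFP is a 3′ entry clone for three-fragment MultiSite Gateway assembly, built in the pDONR P2R-P3 backbone and intended for making zebrafish expression transgenes. It is about 4.4 kb in total and is maintained in E. coli at high copy from a ColE1/pUC-type origin under kanamycin selection (KanR, aph(3′)-Ia). Backbone remnants annotated outside the cassette include the rrnB T1 and T2 terminators, which insulate the insert from read-through transcription, a T7 promoter, and short lacI and lacZα fragments. The insert is bracketed by Gateway recombination sites, annotated as attR2 on one side and an attB3 core within an attL-type site on the other. This matches a p3E clone that LR-recombines into the third position of a destination vector, downstream of the 5′ and middle entry elements.

The roughly 1.8 kb insert is a self-contained reporter unit in which the zebrafish he1a (he1.1, hatching enzyme) promoter drives a cyan fluorescent protein. The promoter itself is not annotated, but it presumably occupies the unannotated stretch between attR2 and the coding region. Downstream lie a 720 bp ECFP ORF, a short fragment matching SV40 large T antigen, and regions matching the hGH and bGH polyadenylation signals. The depositor's sequence also shows a short gap43-like fragment just upstream of ECFP, which may reflect a membrane-targeting motif, though the record does not say so. The alternative name and the source construct refer to mCerulean, an ECFP derivative, so the exact variant is ambiguous.

Because he1a is described as a hatching gland promoter, the cassette probably serves as an independent cyan marker for identifying transgenic embryos, carried alongside whatever primary transgene is assembled upstream. The record does not state this use explicitly.
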