Features (pLannotate 1.2.2; 16 found; start..end, strand, type, name):
    121..213     +  CDS            lacI (fragment): lac repressor; lacI; The lac repressor binds to the lac operator to inhibit transcription in E. coli. This inhibition can be relieved by adding lactose or isopropyl-β-D-thiogalactopyranoside (IPTG).
    268..295     -  terminator     rrnB T2 terminator: transcription terminator T2 from the E. coli rrnB gene
    427..470     +  terminator     rrnB T1 terminator: Escherichia coli rrnB; transcription terminator T1 from the E. coli rrnB gene
    517..553     -  CDS            lacZα (fragment): LacZα fragment of β-galactosidase; lacZ fragment
    624..748     -  protein_bind   attR2: mutant version of attR; recombination site for the Gateway® LR reaction LR Clonase™
   1128..1193    +  CDS            gap43 (fragment): NEUM_CARAU - Experimental evidence at transcript level: Swiss-Prot protein existence level 2. This protein is associated with nerve growth. It is a major component of the motile 'growth cones' that form the tips of elongating axons. Plays a role in axonal and dendritic filopodia induction (By similarity). From Carassius auratus (Goldfish).
   1197..1225    +  misc_feature   MCS (fragment): multiple cloning site
   1233..1952    +  CDS            ECFP: enhanced CFP mammalian codon-optimized
   1969..2052    +  CDS            large T antigen (fragment): large T antigen from SV40 (simian virus 40)
   2094..2284    +  polyA_signal   hGH poly(A) signal (fragment): human growth hormone polyadenylation signal
   2321..2432    +  polyA_signal   bGH poly(A) signal: bovine growth hormone polyadenylation signal
   2548..2568    -  protein_bind   attB3: mutant version of attB; core recombination site for the Gateway® BP reaction BP Clonase™
   2559..2644    -  protein_bind   attL1 (fragment): mutant version of attL; recombination site for the Gateway® LR reaction LR Clonase™
   2681..2699    -  promoter       T7 promoter: promoter for bacteriophage T7 RNA polymerase
   2833..3642    +  CDS            KanR: aminoglycoside phosphotransferase; aph(3')-Ia; confers resistance to kanamycin in bacteria or G418 (Geneticin®) in eukaryotes
   3789..4377    +  rep_origin     ori: high-copy-number ColE1/pMB1/pBR322/pUC origin of replication
>Addgene plasmid #113880 | p3E_he1a:ECFP | depositor full sequence | sequence record 215008 | p3E_he1a:ECFP sequence 4439 bps
CTTTCCTGCGTTATCCCCTGATTCTGTGGATAACCGTATTACCGCCTTTGAGTGAGCTGATACCGCTCGC
CGCAGCCGAACGACCGAGCGCAGCGAGTCAGTGAGCGAGGAAGCGGAAGAGCGCCCAATACGCAAACCGC
CTCTCCCCGCGCGTTGGCCGATTCATTAATGCAGCTGGCACGACAGGTTTCCCGACTGGAAAGCGGGCAG
TGAGCGCAACGCAATTAATACGCGTACCGCTAGCCAGGAAGAGTTTGTAGAAACGCAAAAAGGCCATCCG
TCAGGATGGCCTTCTGCTTAGTTTGATGCCTGGCAGTTTATGGCGGGCGTCCTGCCCGCCACCCTCCGGG
CCGTTGCTTCACAACGTTCAAATCCGCTCCCGGCGGATTTGTCCTACTCAGGAGAGCGTTCACCGACAAA
CAACAGATAAAACGAAAGGCCCAGTCTTCCGACTGAGCCTTTCGTTTTATTTGATGCCTGGCAGTTCCCT
ACTCTCGCGTTAACGCTAGCATGGATGTTTTCCCAGTCACGACGTTGTAAAACGACGGCCAGTCTTAAGC
TCGGGCCCTGCAGCTCTAGAGCTCGAATTCTACAGGTCACTAATACCATCTAAGTAGTTGGTTCATAGTG
ACTGCATATGTTGTGTTTTACAGTATTATGTAGTCTGTTTTTTATGCAAAATCTAATTTAATATATTGAT
ATTTATATCATTTTACGTTTCTCGTTCAACTTTCTTGTACAAAGTGGTCAACCACTCCAGGCATAGCTAG
AGCCACTGATGCATCTATAGAGCTGAAGTAAAGATAGGGTTGATGCAAATCGATTTAGAATTTTCAATGT
AGAAAAAACAAAATAAAAAGTCTATTCACTTGATGGATAGATTAGTCAAACAAACATAGAGTAGGCACTT
CCCTTGACTCTGTAAACTTTTGGATTTAACAGATTGTGCACTCCTTTTAGTTAAACACATTAGTCCCTGA
AAACTAAGACCCTAACCATAATCCCATTGTAGACCCACCTACTCGGGTGAATATAAAGCTCGCACAGATC
ATCTCACAGACATCAGACCTTGGCAAAGGAGCATCCTGAACATCTCTACACACTGAGGCAACCCTAGGGC
CGCCACCATGCTGTGTTGTATCAGAAGAACAAAGCCTGTGGAGAAGAATGAGGAGGCTGACCAGGAACTG
CAGAGCACGGTACCGCGGGCCCGGGATCCACCGGTCGCCACCATGGTGAGCAAGGGCGAGGAGCTGTTCA
CCGGGGTGGTGCCCATCCTGGTCGAGCTGGACGGCGACGTAAACGGCCACAAGTTCAGCGTGTCCGGCGA
GGGCGAGGGCGATGCCACCTACGGCAAGCTGACCCTGAAGTTCATCTGCACCACCGGCAAGCTGCCCGTG
CCCTGGCCCACCCTCGTGACCACCCTGACCTGGGGCGTGCAGTGCTTCAGCCGCTACCCCGACCACATGA
AGCAGCACGACTTCTTCAAGTCCGCCATGCCCGAAGGCTACGTCCAGGAGCGCACCATCTTCTTCAAGGA
CGACGGCAACTACAAGACCCGCGCCGAGGTGAAGTTCGAGGGCGACACCCTGGTGAACCGCATCGAGCTG
AAGGGCATCGACTTCAAGGAGGACGGCAACATCCTGGGGCACAAGCTGGAGTACAACTACATCAGCCACA
ACGTCTATATCACCGCCGACAAGCAGAAGAACGGCATCAAGGCCAACTTCAAGATCCGCCACAACATCGA
GGACGGCAGCGTGCAGCTCGCCGACCACTACCAGCAGAACACCCCCATCGGCGACGGCCCCGTGCTGCTG
CCCGACAACCACTACCTGAGCACCCAGTCCGCCCTGAGCAAAGACCCCAACGAGAAGCGCGATCACATGG
TCCTGCTGGAGTTCGTGACCGCCGCCGGGATCACTCTCGGCATGGACGAGCTGTACAAGTAAAGCGGCCG
CGACTCTAGATCATAATCAGCCATACCACATTTGTAGAGGTTTTACTTGCTTTAAAAAACCTCCCACACC
TCCCCCTGAACCTGAAACATAAAATGAATGCAATTGTTGTTGTTATCGAATTCTGCAGGAATTGGGTGGC
ATCCCTGTGACCCCTCCCCAGTGCCTCTCCTGGCCCTGGAAGTTGCCACTCCAGTGCCCACCAGCCTTGT
CCTAATAAAATTAAGTTGCATCATTTTGTCTGACTAGGTGTCCTTCTATAATATTATGGGGTGGAGGGGG
GTGGTATGGAGCAAGGGGCAAGTTGGGAAGACAACCTGTAGGGCACGAGGGGGGGCCCGAAACCCGCTGA
TCAGCCTCGACTGTGCCTTCTAGTTGCCAGCCATCTGTTGTTTGCCCCTCCCCCGTGCCTTCCTTGACCC
TGGAAGGTGCCACTCCCACTGTCCTTTCCTAATAAAATGAGGAAATTGCATCGCATTGTCTGAGTAGGTG
TCATTCTATTCTGGGGGGTGGGGTGGGGCAGGACAGCAAGGGGGAGGATTGGGAAGACAATAGCAAGGCA
TGCTGGGGATGCGGTGGGCTCTATGGCCAACTTTATTATACAAAGTTGGCATTATAAAAAAGCATTGCTT
ATCAATTTGTTGCAACGAACAGGTCACTATCAGTCAAAATAAAATCATTATTTGGAGCTCCATGGTAGCG
TTAACGCGGCCGCGATATCCCCTATAGTGAGTCGTATTACATGGTCATAGCTGTTTCCTGGCAGCTCTGG
CCCGTGTCTCAAAATCTCTGATGTTACATTGCACAAGATAAAAATATATCATCATGAACAATAAAACTGT
CTGCTTACATAAACAGTAATACAAGGGGTGTTATGAGCCATATTCAACGGGAAACGTCGAGGCCGCGATT
AAATTCCAACATGGATGCTGATTTATATGGGTATAAATGGGCTCGCGATAATGTCGGGCAATCAGGTGCG
ACAATCTATCGCTTGTATGGGAAGCCCGATGCGCCAGAGTTGTTTCTGAAACATGGCAAAGGTAGCGTTG
CCAATGATGTTACAGATGAGATGGTCAGACTAAACTGGCTGACGGAATTTATGCCTCTTCCGACCATCAA
GCATTTTATCCGTACTCCTGATGATGCATGGTTACTCACCACTGCGATCCCCGGAAAAACAGCATTCCAG
GTATTAGAAGAATATCCTGATTCAGGTGAAAATATTGTTGATGCGCTGGCAGTGTTCCTGCGCCGGTTGC
ATTCGATTCCTGTTTGTAATTGTCCTTTTAACAGCGATCGCGTATTTCGTCTCGCTCAGGCGCAATCACG
AATGAATAACGGTTTGGTTGATGCGAGTGATTTTGATGACGAGCGTAATGGCTGGCCTGTTGAACAAGTC
TGGAAAGAAATGCATAAACTTTTGCCATTCTCACCGGATTCAGTCGTCACTCATGGTGATTTCTCACTTG
ATAACCTTATTTTTGACGAGGGGAAATTAATAGGTTGTATTGATGTTGGACGAGTCGGAATCGCAGACCG
ATACCAGGATCTTGCCATCCTATGGAACTGCCTCGGTGAGTTTTCTCCTTCATTACAGAAACGGCTTTTT
CAAAAATATGGTATTGATAATCCTGATATGAATAAATTGCAGTTTCATTTGATGCTCGATGAGTTTTTCT
AATCAGAATTGGTTAATTGGTTGTAACACTGGCAGAGCATTACGCTGACTTGACGGGACGGCGCAAGCTC
ATGACCAAAATCCCTTAACGTGAGTTACGCGTCGTTCCACTGAGCGTCAGACCCCGTAGAAAAGATCAAA
GGATCTTCTTGAGATCCTTTTTTTCTGCGCGTAATCTGCTGCTTGCAAACAAAAAAACCACCGCTACCAG
CGGTGGTTTGTTTGCCGGATCAAGAGCTACCAACTCTTTTTCCGAAGGTAACTGGCTTCAGCAGAGCGCA
GATACCAAATACTGTCCTTCTAGTGTAGCCGTAGTTAGGCCACCACTTCAAGAACTCTGTAGCACCGCCT
ACATACCTCGCTCTGCTAATCCTGTTACCAGTGGCTGCTGCCAGTGGCGATAAGTCGTGTCTTACCGGGT
TGGACTCAAGACGATAGTTACCGGATAAGGCGCAGCGGTCGGGCTGAACGGGGGGTTCGTGCACACAGCC
CAGCTTGGAGCGAACGACCTACACCGAACTGAGATACCTACAGCGTGAGCATTGAGAAAGCGCCACGCTT
CCCGAAGGGAGAAAGGCGGACAGGTATCCGGTAAGCGGCAGGGTCGGAACAGGAGAGCGCACGAGGGAGC
TTCCAGGGGGAAACGCCTGGTATCTTTATAGTCCTGTCGGGTTTCGCCACCTCTGACTTGAGCGTCGATT
TTTGTGATGCTCGTCAGGGGGGCGGAGCCTATGGAAAAACGCCAGCAACGCGGCCTTTTTACGGTTCCTG
GCCTTTTGCTGGCCTTTTGCTCACATGTT
