Features (pLannotate 1.2.2; 15 found; start..end, strand, type, name):
     62..186     -  protein_bind   attR2: mutant version of attR; recombination site for the Gateway® LR reaction LR Clonase™
    635..662     +  misc_feature   MCS (fragment): multiple cloning site
    671..1390    +  CDS            ECFP: enhanced CFP mammalian codon-optimized
   1407..1490    +  CDS            large T antigen (fragment): large T antigen from SV40 (simian virus 40)
   1532..1722    +  polyA_signal   hGH poly(A) signal (fragment): human growth hormone polyadenylation signal
   1759..1870    +  polyA_signal   bGH poly(A) signal: bovine growth hormone polyadenylation signal
   1985..2005    -  protein_bind   attB3: mutant version of attB; core recombination site for the Gateway® BP reaction BP Clonase™
   1996..2081    -  protein_bind   attL1 (fragment): mutant version of attL; recombination site for the Gateway® LR reaction LR Clonase™
   2118..2136    -  promoter       T7 promoter: promoter for bacteriophage T7 RNA polymerase
   2270..3079    +  CDS            KanR: aminoglycoside phosphotransferase; aph(3')-Ia; confers resistance to kanamycin in bacteria or G418 (Geneticin®) in eukaryotes
   3226..3814    +  rep_origin     ori: high-copy-number ColE1/pMB1/pBR322/pUC origin of replication
   3997..4089    +  CDS            lacI (fragment): lac repressor; lacI; The lac repressor binds to the lac operator to inhibit transcription in E. coli. This inhibition can be relieved by adding lactose or isopropyl-β-D-thiogalactopyranoside (IPTG).
   4144..4171    -  terminator     rrnB T2 terminator: transcription terminator T2 from the E. coli rrnB gene
   4303..4346    +  terminator     rrnB T1 terminator: Escherichia coli rrnB; transcription terminator T1 from the E. coli rrnB gene
   4393..4429    -  CDS            lacZα (fragment): LacZα fragment of β-galactosidase; lacZ fragment
>Addgene plasmid #113880 | p3E_he1a:ECFP | addgene full sequence | sequence record 222569 | Addgene NGS Result
GGGCCCTGCAGCTCTAGAGCTCGAATTCTACAGGTCACTAATACCATCTAAGTAGTTGGTTCATAGTGAC
TGCATATGTTGTGTTTTACAGTATTATGTAGTCTGTTTTTTATGCAAAATCTAATTTAATATATTGATAT
TTATATCATTTTACGTTTCTCGTTCAACTTTCTTGTACAAAGTGGTCAACCACTCCAGGCATAGCTAGAG
CCACTGATGCATCTATAGAGCTGAAGTAAAGATAGGGTTGATGCAAATCGATTTAGAATTTTCAATGTAG
AAAAAACAAAATAAAAAGTCTATTCACTTGATGGATAGATTAGTCAAACAAACATAGAGTAGGCACTTCC
CTTGACTCTGTAAACTTTTGGATTTAACAGATTGTGCACTCCTTTTAGTTAAACACATTAGTCCCTGAAA
ACTAAGACCCTAACCATAATCCCATTGTAGACCCACCTACTCGGGTGAATATAAAGCTCGCACAGATCAT
CTCACAGACATCAGACCTTGGCAAAGGAGCATCCTGAACATCTCTACACACTGAGGCAACCCTAGGGCCG
CCACCATGCTGTGTTGTATCAGAAGAACAAAGCCTGTGGAGAAGAATGAGGAGGCTGACCAGGAACTGCA
GAGCACGGTACCGCGGGCCCGGGATCCACCGGCCGCCACCATGGTGAGCAAGGGCGAGGAGCTGTTCACC
GGGGTGGTGCCCATCCTGGTCGAGCTGGACGGCGACGTAAACGGCCACAAGTTCAGCGTGTCCGGCGAGG
GCGAGGGCGATGCCACCTACGGCAAGCTGACCCTGAAGTTCATCTGCACCACCGGCAAGCTGCCCGTGCC
CTGGCCCACCCTCGTGACCACCCTGACCTGGGGCGTGCAGTGCTTCAGCCGCTACCCCGACCACATGAAG
CAGCACGACTTCTTCAAGTCCGCCATGCCCGAAGGCTACGTCCAGGAGCGCACCATCTTCTTCAAGGACG
ACGGCAACTACAAGACCCGCGCCGAGGTGAAGTTCGAGGGCGACACCCTGGTGAACCGCATCGAGCTGAA
GGGCATCGACTTCAAGGAGGACGGCAACATCCTGGGGCACAAGCTGGAGTACAACTACATCAGCCACAAC
GTCTATATCACCGCCGACAAGCAGAAGAACGGCATCAAGGCCAACTTCAAGATCCGCCACAACATCGAGG
ACGGCAGCGTGCAGCTCGCCGACCACTACCAGCAGAACACCCCCATCGGCGACGGCCCCGTGCTGCTGCC
CGACAACCACTACCTGAGCACCCAGTCCGCCCTGAGCAAAGACCCCAACGAGAAGCGCGATCACATGGTC
CTGCTGGAGTTCGTGACCGCCGCCGGGATCACTCTCGGCATGGACGAGCTGTACAAGTAAAGCGGCCGCG
ACTCTAGATCATAATCAGCCATACCACATTTGTAGAGGTTTTACTTGCTTTAAAAAACCTCCCACACCTC
CCCCTGAACCTGAAACATAAAATGAATGCAATTGTTGTTGTTATCGAATTCTGCAGGAATTGGGTGGCAT
CCCTGTGACCCCTCCCCAGTGCCTCTCCTGGCCCTGGAAGTTGCCACTCCAGTGCCCACCAGCCTTGTCC
TAATAAAATTAAGTTGCATCATTTTGTCTGACTAGGTGTCCTTCTATAATATTATGGGGTGGAGGGGGGT
GGTATGGAGCAAGGGGCAAGTTGGGAAGACAACCTGTAGGGCACGAGGGGGGGCCCGAAACCCGCTGATC
AGCCTCGACTGTGCCTTCTAGTTGCCAGCCATCTGTTGTTTGCCCCTCCCCCGTGCCTTCCTTGACCCTG
GAAGGTGCCACTCCCACTGTCCTTTCCTAATAAAATGAGGAAATTGCATCGCATTGTCTGAGTAGGTGTC
ATTCTATTCTGGGGGGTGGGGTTGGGCAGGACAGCAAGGGGGAGGATTGGGAAGACAATAGCAAGGCATG
CTGGGGATGCGGTGGGCTCTATGGCAACTTTATTATACAAAGTTGGCATTATAAAAAAGCATTGCTTATC
AATTTGTTGCAACGAACAGGTCACTATCAGTCAAAATAAAATCATTATTTGGAGCTCCATGGTAGCGTTA
ACGCGGCCGCGATATCCCCTATAGTGAGTCGTATTACATGGTCATAGCTGTTTCCTGGCAGCTCTGGCCC
GTGTCTCAAAATCTCTGATGTTACATTGCACAAGATAAAAATATATCATCATGAACAATAAAACTGTCTG
CTTACATAAACAGTAATACAAGGGGTGTTATGAGCCATATTCAACGGGAAACGTCGAGGCCGCGATTAAA
TTCCAACATGGATGCTGATTTATATGGGTATAAATGGGCTCGCGATAATGTCGGGCAATCAGGTGCGACA
ATCTATCGCTTGTATGGGAAGCCCGATGCGCCAGAGTTGTTTCTGAAACATGGCAAAGGTAGCGTTGCCA
ATGATGTTACAGATGAGATGGTCAGACTAAACTGGCTGACGGAATTTATGCCTCTTCCGACCATCAAGCA
TTTTATCCGTACTCCTGATGATGCATGGTTACTCACCACTGCGATCCCCGGAAAAACAGCATTCCAGGTA
TTAGAAGAATATCCTGATTCAGGTGAAAATATTGTTGATGCGCTGGCAGTGTTCCTGCGCCGGTTGCATT
CGATTCCTGTTTGTAATTGTCCTTTTAACAGCGATCGCGTATTTCGTCTCGCTCAGGCGCAATCACGAAT
GAATAACGGTTTGGTTGATGCGAGTGATTTTGATGACGAGCGTAATGGCTGGCCTGTTGAACAAGTCTGG
AAAGAAATGCATAAACTTTTGCCATTCTCACCGGATTCAGTCGTCACTCATGGTGATTTCTCACTTGATA
ACCTTATTTTTGACGAGGGGAAATTAATAGGTTGTATTGATGTTGGACGAGTCGGAATCGCAGACCGATA
CCAGGATCTTGCCATCCTATGGAACTGCCTCGGTGAGTTTTCTCCTTCATTACAGAAACGGCTTTTTCAA
AAATATGGTATTGATAATCCTGATATGAATAAATTGCAGTTTCATTTGATGCTCGATGAGTTTTTCTAAT
CAGAATTGGTTAATTGGTTGTAACACTGGCAGAGCATTACGCTGACTTGACGGGACGGCGCAAGCTCATG
ACCAAAATCCCTTAACGTGAGTTACGCGTCGTTCCACTGAGCGTCAGACCCCGTAGAAAAGATCAAAGGA
TCTTCTTGAGATCCTTTTTTTCTGCGCGTAATCTGCTGCTTGCAAACAAAAAAACCACCGCTACCAGCGG
TGGTTTTTTTGCCGGATCAAGAGCTACCAACTCTTTTTCCGAAGGTAACTGGCTTCAGCAGAGCGCAGAT
ACCAAATACTGTTCTTCTAGTGTAGCCGTAGTTAGGCCACCACTTCAAGAACTCTGTAGCACCGCCTACA
TACCTCGCTCTGCTAATCCTGTTACCAGTGGCTGCTGCCAGTGGCGATAAGTCGTGTCTTACCGGGTTGG
ACTCAAGACGATAGTTACCGGATAAGGCGCAGCGGTCGGGCTGAACGGGGGGTTCGTGCACACAGCCCAG
CTTGGAGCGAACGACCTACACCGAACTGAGATACCTACAGCGTGAGCTATGAGAAAGCGCCACGCTTCCC
GAAGGGAGAAAGGCGGACAGGTATCCGGTAAGCGGCAGGGTCGGAACAGGAGAGCGCACGAGGGAGCTTC
CAGGGGGAAACGCCTGGTATCTTTATAGTCCTGTCGGGTTTCGCCACCTCTGACTTGAGCGTCGATTTTT
GTGATGCTCGTCAGGGGGGCGGAGCCTATGGAAAAACGCCAGCAACGCGGCCTTTTTACGGTTCCTGGCC
TTTTGCTGGCCTTTTGCTCACATGTTCTTTCCTGCGTTATCCCCTGATTCTGTGGATAACCGTATTACCG
CCTTTGAGTGAGCTGATACCGCTCGCCGCAGCCGAACGACCGAGCGCAGCGAGTCAGTGAGCGAGGAAGC
GGAAGAGCGCCCAATACGCAAACCGCCTCTCCCCGCGCGTTGGCCGATTCATTAATGCAGCTGGCACGAC
AGGTTTCCCGACTGGAAAGCGGGCAGTGAGCGCAACGCAATTAATACGCGTACCGCTAGCCAGGAAGAGT
TTGTAGAAACGCAAAAAGGCCATCCGTCAGGATGGCCTTCTGCTTAGTTTGATGCCTGGCAGTTTATGGC
GGGCGTCCTGCCCGCCACCCTCCGGGCCGTTGCTTCACAACGTTCAAATCCGCTCCCGGCGGATTTGTCC
TACTCAGGAGAGCGTTCACCGACAAACAACAGATAAAACGAAAGGCCCAGTCTTCCGACTGAGCCTTTCG
TTTTATTTGATGCCTGGCAGTTCCCTACTCTCGCGTTAACGCTAGCATGGATGTTTTCCCAGTCACGACG
TTGTAAAACGACGGCCAGTCTTAAGCTC
